>Addgene plasmid #22211 | OCT4 GFP puro Donor 3 | depositor full sequence | sequence record 10178 | Author sequence
AGCGCCCAATACGCAAACCGCCTCTCCCCGCGCGTTGGCCGATTCATTAATGCAGCTGGCACGACAGGTT
TCCCGACTGGAAAGCGGGCAGTGAGCGCAACGCAATTAATGTGAGTTAGCTCACTCATTAGGCACCCCAG
GCTTTACACTTTATGCTTCCGGCTCGTATGTTGTGTGGAATTGTGAGCGGATAACAATTTCACACAGGAA
ACAGCTATGACCATGATTACGCCAAGCTCAGAATTAACCCTCACTAAAGGGACTAGTCCTGCAGGTTTAA
ACGAATTCGCCCTTGACCTGCACTGAGGTCCTGGAGGGGCGCCAGTTGTGTCTCCCGGTTTTCCCCTTCC
ACAGACACCATTGCCACCACCATTAGGCAAACATCCTTCGCCTCAGTTTCTCCCCCCACCTCCCTCTCCT
CCACCCATCCAGGGGGCGGGGCCAGAGGTCAAGGCTAGTGGGTGGGACTGGGGAGGGAGAGAGGGGTTGA
GTAGTCCCTTCGCAAGCCCTCATTTCACCAGGCCCCCGGCTTGGGGCGCCTTCCTTCCCCATGGCGGGAC
ACCTGGCTTCGGATTTCGCCTTCTCGCCCCCTCCAGGTGGTGGAGGTGATGGGCCAGGGGGGCCGGAGCC
GGGCTGGGTTGATCCTCGGACCTGGCTAAGCTTCCAAGGCCCTCCTGGAGGGCCAGGAATCGGGCCGGGG
GTTGGGCCAGGCTCTGAGGTGTGGGGGATTCCCCCATGCCCCCCGCCGTATGAGTTCTGTGGGGGGATGG
CGTACTGTGGGCCCCAGGTTGGAGTGGGGCTAGTGCCCCAAGGCGGCTTGGAGACCTCTCAGCCTGAGGG
CGAAGCAGGAGTCGGGGTGGAGAGCAACTCCGATGGGGCCTCCCCGGAGCCCTGCACCGTCACCCCTGGT
GCCGTGAAGCTGGAGAAGGAGAAGCTGGAGCAAAACCCGGAGGAGGCAAGTGAGCTTCGACGGGGTTGGG
GTGTGGGGAGGTGGTCATGACAGGGCAGCCTGATGGGGAAGTGGTCACCTGCAGCTGCCCAGACCTGGCG
GATCCCTGACCTCTTCTCTTCCTCCCACAGGCCATGGTGAGCAAGGGCGAGGAGCTGTTCACCGGGGTGG
TGCCCATCCTGGTCGAGCTGGACGGCGACGTAAACGGCCACAAGTTCAGCGTGTCCGGCGAGGGCGAGGG
CGATGCCACCTACGGCAAGCTGACCCTGAAGTTCATCTGCACCACCGGCAAGCTGCCCGTGCCCTGGCCC
ACCCTCGTGACCACCCTGACCTACGGCGTGCAGTGCTTCAGCCGCTACCCCGACCACATGAAGCAGCACG
ACTTCTTCAAGTCCGCCATGCCCGAAGGCTACGTCCAGGAGCGCACCATCTTCTTCAAGGACGACGGCAA
CTACAAGACCCGCGCCGAGGTGAAGTTCGAGGGCGACACCCTGGTGAACCGCATCGAGCTGAAGGGCATC
GACTTCAAGGAGGACGGCAACATCCTGGGGCACAAGCTGGAGTACAACTACAACAGCCACAACGTCTATA
TCATGGCCGACAAGCAGAAGAACGGCATCAAGGTGAACTTCAAGATCCGCCACAACATCGAGGACGGCAG
CGTGCAGCTCGCCGACCACTACCAGCAGAACACCCCCATCGGCGACGGCCCCGTGCTGCTGCCCGACAAC
CACTACCTGAGCACCCAGTCCGCCCTGAGCAAAGACCCCAACGAGAAGCGCGATCACATGGTCCTGCTGG
AGTTCGTGACCGCCGCCGGGATCACTCTCGGCATGGACGAGCTGTACAAGTACAGCGGTCGCGACTCTAG
AGTCGACGGTTCTGGTAAGCAAACTTTGAATTTTGACCTTCTTAAGCTTGCGGGAGACGTCGAGTCCAAC
CCCGGGCCCGCATGCAAGCTTCAGCTGAAGCTTACCATGACCGAGTACAAGCCCACGGTGCGCCTCGCCA
CCCGCGACGACGTCCCCAGGGCCGTACGCACCCTCGCCGCCGCGTTCGCCGACTACCCCGCCACGCGCCA
CACCGTCGATCCGGACCGCCACATCGAGCGGGTCACCGAGCTGCAAGAACTCTTCCTCACGCGCGTCGGG
CTCGACATCGGCAAGGTGTGGGTCGCGGACGACGGCGCCGCGGTGGCGGTCTGGACCACGCCGGAGAGCG
TCGAAGCGGGGGCGGTGTTCGCCGAGATCGGCCCGCGCATGGCCGAGTTGAGCGGTTCCCGGCTGGCCGC
GCAGCAACAGATGGAAGGCCTCCTGGCGCCGCACCGGCCCAAGGAGCCCGCGTGGTTCCTGGCCACCGTC
GGCGTCTCGCCCGACCACCAGGGCAAGGGTCTGGGCAGCGCCGTCGTGCTCCCCGGAGTGGAGGCGGCCG
AGCGCGCCGGGGTGCCCGCCTTCCTGGAGACCTCCGCGCCCCGCAACCTCCCCTTCTACGAGCGGCTCGG
CTTCACCGTCACCGCCGACGTCGAGGTGCCCGAAGGACCGCGCACCTGGTGCATGACCCGCAAGCCCGGT
GCCTGACGCCCGCCCCACGACCCGCAGCGCCCGACCGAAAGGAGCGCACGACCCCATGCATCGATGATAT
CAGATCCCCGGGATGCAGAAATTGATGATCTATTAAACAATAAAGATGTCCACTAAAATGGAAGTTTTTC
CTGTCATACTTTGTTAAGAAGGGTGAGAACAGAGTACCTACATTTTGAATGGAAGGATTGGAGCTACGGG
GGTGGGGGTGGGGTGGGATTAGATAAATGCCTGCTCTTTACTGAAGGCTCTTTACTATTGCTTTATGATA
ATGTTTCATAGTTGGATATCATAATTTAAACAAGCAAAACCAAATTAAGGGCCAGCTCATTCCTCCCACT
CATGATCTATAGATCTATAGATCTCTCGTGGGATCATTGTTTTTCTCTTGATTCCCACTTTGTGGTTCTA
AGTACTGTGGTTTCCAAATGTGTCAGTTTCATAGCCTGAAGAACGAGATCAGCAGCCTCTGTTCCACATA
CACTTCATTCTCAGTATTGTTTTGCCAAGTTCTAATTCCATCAGAAGCTGGTCGAGGATCCACCCAGGAG
AGGAGCAGGCAGGGTCAGCTGCCCTGGCCAGGGAGGGGTGTGTATCAACTGCAGGCAGCCCTGGCAGGCA
GGGGCCAGGTGGGAACTGGAAGCTGGATTTCGAAGAGACAACTGCCGGTGAGGGCAGAGCGGCCTGGGAG
AGTCAGAAGCTGGCCCAGGCTGGCCTTTGCTCTGGCCCAGCCCTTGTCAGGGTCTCTCACATCTCCTAGG
CCTGCCCAGGGTCTGGTCACTCATTACTGGCCCAGCACCAGACCCAGGTTGGGGTTGGTTTGAGCCCCTT
TTCCCACCCTTAGTCCTGCTTGAAAATTTGACCCTTATCAGACCCAAGATTTTGGCCTTAGGGTTAAGCA
TAGCCTGAGGGTAAAAACAGTGCTCATTCCAGGATTATTGTTCCTGAAAGTCTAGGGTGTGACTCGTTTC
TGATAGGATCTCCTGTTTGGGCTGTGTGTGTGCGCGTTGTGAGCTGGGTTTACCTCCAGTCAAGTATAGG
GCTTGTCTTCCCCGGATCTCTGCCTCAGGCCAATGACTGGCCACTGTGTTAAGGTGCACACCCTGGCACC
CCTTGTAGAAAGCTGGATTTTGATTGACTTCAGCCTCAGTTCCAAAGTTGTAAACAAGAAAAATGGTGAG
AGATTTCTCCAGGCCATTTGCAAATATAGAGCTGCTGCGGGATTGAAGGCATCCAGCCCTGCTGAGGACT
ATTAAAGATGTATCTTCCAGTCCTTCAAGGCGAAGGGCGAATTCGCGGCCGCTAAATTCAATTCGCCCTA
TAGTGAGTCGTATTACAATTCACTGGCCGTCGTTTTACAACGTCGTGACTGGGAAAACCCTGGCGTTACC
CAACTTAATCGCCTTGCAGCACATCCCCCTTTCGCCAGCTGGCGTAATAGCGAAGAGGCCCGCACCGATC
GCCCTTCCCAACAGTTGCGCAGCCTATACGTACGGCAGTTTAAGGTTTACACCTATAAAAGAGAGAGCCG
TTATCGTCTGTTTGTGGATGTACAGAGTGATATTATTGACACGCCGGGGCGACGGATGGTGATCCCCCTG
GCCAGTGCACGTCTGCTGTCAGATAAAGTCTCCCGTGAACTTTACCCGGTGGTGCATATCGGGGATGAAA
GCTGGCGCATGATGACCACCGATATGGCCAGTGTGCCGGTCTCCGTTATCGGGGAAGAAGTGGCTGATCT
CAGCCACCGCGAAAATGACATCAAAAACGCCATTAACCTGATGTTCTGGGGAATATAAATGTCAGGCATG
AGATTATCAAAAAGGATCTTCACCTAGATCCTTTTCACGTAGAAAGCCAGTCCGCAGAAACGGTGCTGAC
CCCGGATGAATGTCAGCTACTGGGCTATCTGGACAAGGGAAAACGCAAGCGCAAAGAGAAAGCAGGTAGC
TTGCAGTGGGCTTACATGGCGATAGCTAGACTGGGCGGTTTTATGGACAGCAAGCGAACCGGAATTGCCA
GCTGGGGCGCCCTCTGGTAAGGTTGGGAAGCCCTGCAAAGTAAACTGGATGGCTTTCTTGCCGCCAAGGA
TCTGATGGCGCAGGGGATCAAGCTCTGATCAAGAGACAGGATGAGGATCGTTTCGCATGATTGAACAAGA
TGGATTGCACGCAGGTTCTCCGGCCGCTTGGGTGGAGAGGCTATTCGGCTATGACTGGGCACAACAGACA
ATCGGCTGCTCTGATGCCGCCGTGTTCCGGCTGTCAGCGCAGGGGCGCCCGGTTCTTTTTGTCAAGACCG
ACCTGTCCGGTGCCCTGAATGAACTGCAAGACGAGGCAGCGCGGCTATCGTGGCTGGCCACGACGGGCGT
TCCTTGCGCAGCTGTGCTCGACGTTGTCACTGAAGCGGGAAGGGACTGGCTGCTATTGGGCGAAGTGCCG
GGGCAGGATCTCCTGTCATCTCACCTTGCTCCTGCCGAGAAAGTATCCATCATGGCTGATGCAATGCGGC
GGCTGCATACGCTTGATCCGGCTACCTGCCCATTCGACCACCAAGCGAAACATCGCATCGAGCGAGCACG
TACTCGGATGGAAGCCGGTCTTGTCGATCAGGATGATCTGGACGAAGAGCATCAGGGGCTCGCGCCAGCC
GAACTGTTCGCCAGGCTCAAGGCGAGCATGCCCGACGGCGAGGATCTCGTCGTGACCCATGGCGATGCCT
GCTTGCCGAATATCATGGTGGAAAATGGCCGCTTTTCTGGATTCATCGACTGTGGCCGGCTGGGTGTGGC
GGACCGCTATCAGGACATAGCGTTGGCTACCCGTGATATTGCTGAAGAGCTTGGCGGCGAATGGGCTGAC
CGCTTCCTCGTGCTTTACGGTATCGCCGCTCCCGATTCGCAGCGCATCGCCTTCTATCGCCTTCTTGACG
AGTTCTTCTGAATTATTAACGCTTACAATTTCCTGATGCGGTATTTTCTCCTTACGCATCTGTGCGGTAT
TTCACACCGCATCAGGTGGCACTTTTCGGGGAAATGTGCGCGGAACCCCTATTTGTTTATTTTTCTAAAT
ACATTCAAATATGTATCCGCTCATGAGATTATCAAAAAGGATCTTCACCTAGATCCTTTTAAATTAAAAA
TGAAGTTTTAAATCAATCTAAAGTATATATGAGTAAACTTGGTCTGACAGTTACCAATGCTTAATCAGTG
AGGCACCTATCTCAGCGATCTGTCTATTTCGTTCATCCATAGTTGCCTGACTCCCCGTCGTGTAGATAAC
TACGATACGGGAGGGCTTACCATCTGGCCCCAGTGCTGCAATGATACCGCGAGACCCACGCTCACCGGCT
CCAGATTTATCAGCAATAAACCAGCCAGCCGGAAGGGCCGAGCGCAGAAGTGGTCCTGCAACTTTATCCG
CCTCCATCCAGTCTATTAATTGTTGCCGGGAAGCTAGAGTAAGTAGTTCGCCAGTTAATAGTTTGCGCAA
CGTTGTTGCCATTGCTACAGGCATCGTGGTGTCACGCTCGTCGTTTGGTATGGCTTCATTCAGCTCCGGT
TCCCAACGATCAAGGCGAGTTACATGATCCCCCATGTTGTGCAAAAAAGCGGTTAGCTCCTTCGGTCCTC
CGATCGTTGTCAGAAGTAAGTTGGCCGCAGTGTTATCACTCATGGTTATGGCAGCACTGCATAATTCTCT
TACTGTCATGCCATCCGTAAGATGCTTTTCTGTGACTGGTGAGTACTCAACCAAGTCATTCTGAGAATAG
TGTATGCGGCGACCGAGTTGCTCTTGCCCGGCGTCAATACGGGATAATACCGCGCCACATAGCAGAACTT
TAAAAGTGCTCATCATTGGAAAACGTTCTTCGGGGCGAAAACTCTCAAGGATCTTACCGCTGTTGAGATC
CAGTTCGATGTAACCCACTCGTGCACCCAACTGATCTTCAGCATCTTTTACTTTCACCAGCGTTTCTGGG
TGAGCAAAAACAGGAAGGCAAAATGCCGCAAAAAAGGGAATAAGGGCGACACGGAAATGTTGAATACTCA
TACTCTTCCTTTTTCAATATTATTGAAGCATTTATCAGGGTTATTGTCTCATGACCAAAATCCCTTAACG
TGAGTTTTCGTTCCACTGAGCGTCAGACCCCGTAGAAAAGATCAAAGGATCTTCTTGAGATCCTTTTTTT
CTGCGCGTAATCTGCTGCTTGCAAACAAAAAAACCACCGCTACCAGCGGTGGTTTGTTTGCCGGATCAAG
AGCTACCAACTCTTTTTCCGAAGGTAACTGGCTTCAGCAGAGCGCAGATACCAAATACTGTTCTTCTAGT
GTAGCCGTAGTTAGGCCACCACTTCAAGAACTCTGTAGCACCGCCTACATACCTCGCTCTGCTAATCCTG
TTACCAGTGGCTGCTGCCAGTGGCGATAAGTCGTGTCTTACCGGGTTGGACTCAAGACGATAGTTACCGG
ATAAGGCGCAGCGGTCGGGCTGAACGGGGGGTTCGTGCACACAGCCCAGCTTGGAGCGAACGACCTACAC
CGAACTGAGATACCTACAGCGTGAGCTATGAGAAAGCGCCACGCTTCCCGAAGGGAGAAAGGCGGACAGG
TATCCGGTAAGCGGCAGGGTCGGAACAGGAGAGCGCACGAGGGAGCTTCCAGGGGGAAACGCCTGGTATC
TTTATAGTCCTGTCGGGTTTCGCCACCTCTGACTTGAGCGTCGATTTTTGTGATGCTCGTCAGGGGGGCG
GAGCCTATGGAAAAACGCCAGCAACGCGGCCTTTTTACGGTTCCTGGCCTTTTGCTGGCCTTTTGCTCAC
ATGTTCTTTCCTGCGTTATCCCCTGATTCTGTGGATAACCGTATTACCGCCTTTGAGTGAGCTGATACCG
CTCGCCGCAGCCGAACGACCGAGCGCAGCGAGTCAGTGAGCGAGGAAGCGGAAG
Features (pLannotate 1.2.2; 20 found; start..end, strand, type, name):
      2..94      +  CDS            lacI (fragment): lac repressor; lacI; The lac repressor binds to the lac operator to inhibit transcription in E. coli. This inhibition can be relieved by adding lactose or isopropyl-β-D-thiogalactopyranoside (IPTG).
    107..128     +  protein_bind   CAP binding site: CAP binding activates transcription in the presence of cAMP. E. coli catabolite activator protein
    143..173     +  promoter       lac promoter: promoter for the E. coli lac operon
    181..197     +  protein_bind   lac operator: The lac repressor binds to the lac operator to inhibit transcription in E. coli. This inhibition can be relieved by adding lactose or isopropyl-β-D-thiogalactopyranoside (IPTG). lac repressor encoded by lacI
    242..260     +  promoter       T3 promoter: promoter for bacteriophage T3 RNA polymerase
    551..970     +  CDS            POU5F1 (fragment): PO5F1_HUMAN - Also known as OCT3, OCT4, OTF3. Experimental evidence at protein level: Swiss-Prot protein existence level 1. Transcription factor that binds to the octamer motif (5'- ATTTGCAT-3'). Forms a trimeric complex with SOX2 or SOX15 on DNA and controls the expression of a number of genes involved in embryonic development such as YES1, FGF4, UTF1 and ZFP206. Critical for early embryogenesis and for embryonic stem cell pluripotency. From Homo sapiens (Human).
   1056..1081    +  misc_feature   SA: splice acceptor site
   1084..1800    +  CDS            EGFP: EGFP is a basic (constitutively fluorescent) green fluorescent protein published in 1996, derived from Aequorea victoria. It is reported to be a rapidly-maturing weak dimer with moderate acid sensitivity.
   1927..2526    +  CDS            PuroR: puromycin N-acetyltransferase; pac from Streptomyces alboniger; confers resistance to puromycin
   2604..3056    +  polyA_signal   PGK poly(A) signal: mouse phosphoglycerate kinase 1 polyadenylation signal
   3847..3865    -  promoter       T7 promoter: promoter for bacteriophage T7 RNA polymerase
   3868..4015    +  CDS            lacZα (fragment): LacZα fragment of β-galactosidase; lacZ fragment
   4025..4328    +  CDS            ccdB (fragment): CcdB, a bacterial toxin that poisons DNA gyrase; ccdB; Plasmids containing the ccdB gene cannot be propagated in standard E. coli strains.
   4376..4645    +  CDS            tnpA (fragment): TN5P_ECOLX - Also known as tnp. Experimental evidence at protein level: Swiss-Prot protein existence level 1. Mediates transposition of transposon Tn5 by a 'cut and paste' mechanism. First, the monomeric transposase binds the 19 bp inverted DNA repeats flanking the transposon. Then, dimerization of the DNA- bound transposase creates a synaptic DNA complex. After nicking of the first DNA strand, excision of the transposon proceeds through a series of intermediates. The transposase then mediates the insertion of the transposon at a new site by strand transfer. The activity of the wild- type tran
   4677..5471    +  CDS            NeoR/KanR: aminoglycoside phosphotransferase from Tn5; aph(3')-II (or nptII); confers resistance to neomycin, kanamycin, and G418 (Geneticin®)
   5492..5542    -  misc_feature   bom (fragment): basis of mobility region from pBR322
   5569..5628    +  promoter       AmpR promoter (fragment): bla
   5721..6581    -  CDS            AmpR: β-lactamase; bla; confers resistance to ampicillin, carbenicillin, and related antibiotics
   6582..6634    -  promoter       AmpR promoter (fragment): bla
   6705..7293    +  rep_origin     ori: high-copy-number ColE1/pMB1/pBR322/pUC origin of replication
