[The description below was written by a language model from this plasmid's Addgene catalogue record and pLannotate feature annotations shown in this document.]
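Description:
OCT4 GFP puro Donor 3 is a gene-targeting donor plasmid for the human POU5F1 (OCT4) locus, designed to serve as a homology-directed repair template alongside zinc-finger nucleases in human embryonic stem cells and induced pluripotent stem cells. The record does not name the backbone. The annotated elements (lac promoter/operator, T3 and T7 promoters, lacZα and ccdB fragments, a Tn5-derived NeoR/KanR gene, AmpR, and a high-copy ColE1/pUC-type origin) are those of a standard bacterial cloning vector. The plasmid is propagated in E. coli under ampicillin selection. The full depositor sequence is 7,474 nt, matching the listed backbone and insert sizes.

The payload, recorded as SA-OCT-GFP-2APuro-PA, is a promoterless trap cassette. A fragment of human POU5F1 coding sequence lies upstream and presumably forms part of the 5′ homology arm. It is followed by a splice acceptor, EGFP, a puromycin N-acetyltransferase gene, and the mouse PGK polyadenylation signal. The insert name indicates a 2A peptide linking EGFP and PuroR, although the feature table does not annotate it. The unannotated stretch between the poly(A) signal and the T7 promoter may hold the 3′ homology arm, but the record does not confirm this.

Because the cassette has no promoter of its own, EGFP and puromycin resistance should be expressed only after correct integration puts the splice acceptor under control of the endogenous, actively transcribed OCT4 gene. Puromycin selection therefore enriches for targeted clones, and GFP reports OCT4 expression and hence pluripotency. The "Donor 3" name suggests it is one of a series of donors, though the record does not describe how it differs from the others.
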