Addgene plasmid #22211: OCT4 GFP puro Donor 3
Depositing lab: Rudolf Jaenisch. Depositing organization: Whitehead Institute for Biomedical Research. Publication: Efficient targeting of expressed and silent genes in human ESCs and iPSCs using zinc-finger nucleases. Hockemeyer D, Soldner F, Beard C, Gao Q, Mitalipova M, Dekelver RC, Katibah GE, Amora R, Boydston EA, Zeitler B, Meng X, Miller JC, Zhang L, Rebar EJ, Gregory PD, Urnov FD, Jaenisch R. Nat Biotechnol. 2009 Sep;27(9):851-7. doi: 10.1038/nbt.1562 PubMed 19680244.
Backbone
  Vector backbone: N/A
  Backbone size w/o insert (bp): 5468
  Selectable markers: Puromycin
Growth in bacteria
  Bacterial resistance: Ampicillin, 100 μg/mL
  Growth temperature: 37°C
  Growth strain: DH5alpha
  Copy number: High Copy
Gene/Insert
  Gene/Insert name: SA-OCT-GFP-2APuro-PA
  Species: H. sapiens (human)
  Insert size (bp): 2006
  Entrez Gene: POU5F1 (a.k.a. OCT3, OCT4, OCT4Borf1, OTF-3, OTF3, OTF4, Oct-3, Oct-4, Oct3/4)
  Cloning method: Restriction Enzyme
  Sequencing primers: 5′ N/A
Terms and licenses: Academic/Nonprofit Terms; Industry Terms: Not Available to Industry
How to cite: OCT4 GFP puro Donor 3 was a gift from Rudolf Jaenisch (Addgene plasmid # 22211 ; http://n2t.net/addgene:22211 ; RRID:Addgene_22211)
