>Addgene plasmid #22211 | OCT4 GFP puro Donor 3 | addgene partial sequence | sequence record 28031 | 22211 with EGFP-N
GGCCTGTGGGAGGAAGAGAAGAGGTCAGGGATCCGCCAGGTCTGGGCAGCTGCAGGTGACCACTTCCCCA
TCAGGCTGCCCTGTCATGACCACCTCCCCACACCCCAACCCCGTCGAAGCTCACTTGCCTCCTCCGGGTT
TTGCTCCAGCTTCTCCTTCTCCAGCTTCACGGCACCAGGGGTGACGGTGCAGGGCTCCGGGGAGGCCCCA
TCGGAGTTGCTCTCCACCCCGACTCCTGCTTCGCCCTCAGGCTGAGAGGTCTCCAAGCCGCCTTGGGGCA
CTAGCCCCACTCCAACCTGGGGCCCACAGTACGCCATCCCCCCACAGAACTCATACGGCGGGGGGCATGG
GGGAATCCCCCACACCTCAGAGCCTGGCCCAACCCCCGGCCCGATTCCTGGCCCTCCAGGAGGGCCTTGG
AAGCTTAGCCAGGTCCGAGGATCAACCCAGCCCGGCTCCGGCCCCCCTGGCCCATCACCTCCACCACCTG
GAGGGGGCGAGAAGGCGAAATCCGAAGCCAGGTGTCCCGCCATGGGGAAGGAAGGCGCCCCAAGCCGGGG
GCCTGGTGAAATGAGGGCTTGCGAAGGGACTACTCAACCCCTCTCTCCCTCCCCAGTCCCACCCACTAGC
CTTGACCTCTGGCCCCGCCCCCTGGATGGGTGGANGAGAGGGAGGTGGGGGGGA
